Addgene plasmid #98197: UKNP1.20.3
Purpose: Expression of HCV E1E2 genes cloned from patient serum. United Kingdom Nottingham Panel x.xx.xx (genotype.patient number.clone number)
Depositing lab: Jonathan Ball. Depositing organization: University of Nottingham. Publication: A Diverse Panel of Hepatitis C Virus Glycoproteins for Use in Vaccine Research Reveals Extremes of Monoclonal Antibody Neutralization Resistance. Urbanowicz RA, McClure CP, Brown RJ, Tsoleridis T, Persson MA, Krey T, Irving WL, Ball JK, Tarr AW. J Virol. 2015 Dec 23;90(7):3288-301. doi: 10.1128/JVI.02700-15. PubMed 26699643.
Backbone
  Vector backbone: pcDNA3.1_V5-His_Topo
  Backbone manufacturer: Invitrogen
  Vector type: Mammalian Expression
Growth in bacteria
  Bacterial resistance: Ampicillin, 100 μg/mL
  Growth temperature: 37°C
  Growth strain: DH5alpha
  Copy number: High Copy
Gene/Insert
  Gene/Insert name: HCV E1E2 (alt name: UKNP1.20.3)
  Species: Hepatitis C virus
  Insert size (bp): 1734
  GenBank ID: KU285198.1
  Cloning method: TOPO Cloning
  Sequencing primers: 5′ T7F; 3′ bGHR
Terms and licenses: Academic/Nonprofit Terms; Industry Terms: Not Available to Industry
How to cite: UKNP1.20.3 was a gift from Jonathan Ball (Addgene plasmid # 98197 ; http://n2t.net/addgene:98197 ; RRID:Addgene_98197)
