[The description below was written by a language model from this plasmid's Addgene catalogue record and pLannotate feature annotations shown in this document.]
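Description:
UKNP1.20.3 is a mammalian expression plasmid built on the Invitrogen pcDNA3.1 V5-His TOPO backbone. It carries the E1E2 envelope glycoprotein coding region of hepatitis C virus, amplified from patient serum and inserted by TOPO cloning. The name follows the United Kingdom Nottingham Panel convention of genotype, patient number and clone number, so this is clone 3 from patient 20, genotype 1. The plasmid is about 7.26 kb and is maintained at high copy in E. coli through a ColE1/pUC-type origin with ampicillin selection from the bla gene. An f1 origin is also present. The depositor and repository sequence records give essentially identical feature maps, differing by a single nucleotide in length.

The roughly 1.7 kb insert is annotated as a fragment matching the HCV polyprotein. The functional text attached to that hit (NS2 protease) belongs to the full polyprotein reference entry rather than to the E1E2 segment cloned here. The insert lies downstream of the CMV immediate-early enhancer and promoter and is followed by the bovine growth hormone polyadenylation signal. A T7 promoter sits upstream of the insert and also serves as a sequencing primer site. A V5 epitope tag from the backbone is annotated after the insert, but the record does not state whether it is translated in frame with E2 or excluded by a stop codon. An SV40 promoter-driven neomycin resistance cassette with an SV40 poly(A) signal would permit G418 selection of stable mammalian cell lines.

The construct belongs to a diverse panel of patient-derived HCV glycoproteins assembled for vaccine research and for characterising monoclonal antibody neutralisation sensitivity and resistance.
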