Features (pLannotate 1.2.2; 21 found; start..end, strand, type, name):
     36..80      -  misc_feature   bom (fragment): basis of mobility region from pBR322
    235..614     +  enhancer       CMV enhancer: human cytomegalovirus immediate early enhancer
    615..818     +  promoter       CMV promoter: human cytomegalovirus (CMV) immediate early promoter
    814..847     +  LTR            5' LTR (truncated) (fragment): truncated 5' long terminal repeat (LTR) from HIV-1
    863..881     +  promoter       T7 promoter: promoter for bacteriophage T7 RNA polymerase
    942..2669    +  CDS            POLG_HCVGL (fragment): Experimental evidence at protein level: Swiss-Prot protein existence level 1. [Protease NS2]: Cysteine protease required for the proteolytic auto-cleavage between the non-structural proteins NS2 and NS3 (By similarity). The N-terminus of NS3 is required for the function of NS2 protease (active region NS2-3) (By similarity). Promotes the initiation of viral particle assembly by mediating the interaction between structural and non-structural proteins (By similarity). From Hepatitis C virus (isolate Glasgow) (HCV).
   2757..2798    +  CDS            V5 tag: epitope tag from simian virus 5
   2854..3078    +  polyA_signal   bGH poly(A) signal: bovine growth hormone polyadenylation signal
   3082..3103    +  promoter       SV40 promoter (fragment): SV40 enhancer and early promoter
   3124..3552    +  rep_origin     f1 ori (sequence partly withheld): f1 bacteriophage origin of replication; arrow indicates direction of (+) strand synthesis
   3566..3896    +  promoter       SV40 promoter: SV40 enhancer and early promoter
   3963..4754    +  CDS            neo: KKA2_KLEPN - Also known as kan, nptII. Experimental evidence at protein level: Swiss-Prot protein existence level 1. Resistance to kanamycin, neomycin, paromomycin, ribostamycin, butirosin and gentamicin B. From Klebsiella pneumoniae.
   4780..4938    +  CDS            ble (fragment): BLE_KLEPN - Experimental evidence at protein level: Swiss-Prot protein existence level 1. Binding protein with a strong affinity to the bleomycin family of antibiotics. Binds to CL990; an antimitotic-antibiotic compound. From Klebsiella pneumoniae.
   4933..5054    +  polyA_signal   SV40 poly(A) signal: SV40 polyadenylation signal
   5127..5143    -  protein_bind   lac operator: The lac repressor binds to the lac operator to inhibit transcription in E. coli. This inhibition can be relieved by adding lactose or isopropyl-β-D-thiogalactopyranoside (IPTG). lac repressor encoded by lacI
   5151..5181    -  promoter       lac promoter: promoter for the E. coli lac operon
   5196..5217    -  protein_bind   CAP binding site: CAP binding activates transcription in the presence of cAMP. E. coli catabolite activator protein
   5230..5322    -  CDS            lacI (fragment): lac repressor; lacI; The lac repressor binds to the lac operator to inhibit transcription in E. coli. This inhibition can be relieved by adding lactose or isopropyl-β-D-thiogalactopyranoside (IPTG).
   5505..6093    -  rep_origin     ori: high-copy-number ColE1/pMB1/pBR322/pUC origin of replication
   6264..7124    -  CDS            AmpR: β-lactamase; bla; confers resistance to ampicillin, carbenicillin, and related antibiotics
   7125..7229    -  promoter       AmpR promoter: bla
>Addgene plasmid #98197 | UKNP1.20.3 | depositor full sequence | sequence record 180008 | UKNP1.20.3 sequence 7260 bps
GACGGATCGGGAGATCTCCCGATCCCCTATGGTCGACTCTCAGTACAATCTGCTCTGATGCCGCATAGTT
AAGCCAGTATCTGCTCCCTGCTTGTGTGTTGGAGGTCGCTGAGTAGTGCGCGAGCAAAATTTAAGCTACA
ACAAGGCAAGGCTTGACCGACAATTGCATGAAGAATCTGCTTAGGGTTAGGCGTTTTGCGCTGCTTCGCG
ATGTACGGGCCAGATATACGCGTTGACATTGATTATTGACTAGTTATTAATAGTAATCAATTACGGGGTC
ATTAGTTCATAGCCCATATATGGAGTTCCGCGTTACATAACTTACGGTAAATGGCCCGCCTGGCTGACCG
CCCAACGACCCCCGCCCATTGACGTCAATAATGACGTATGTTCCCATAGTAACGCCAATAGGGACTTTCC
ATTGACGTCAATGGGTGGACTATTTACGGTAAACTGCCCACTTGGCAGTACATCAAGTGTATCATATGCC
AAGTACGCCCCCTATTGACGTCAATGACGGTAAATGGCCCGCCTGGCATTATGCCCAGTACATGACCTTA
TGGGACTTTCCTACTTGGCAGTACATCTACGTATTAGTCATCGCTATTACCATGGTGATGCGGTTTTGGC
AGTACATCAATGGGCGTGGATAGCGGTTTGACTCACGGGGATTTCCAAGTCTCCACCCCATTGACGTCAA
TGGGAGTTTGTTTTGGCACCAAAATCAACGGGACTTTCCAAAATGTCGTAACAACTCCGCCCCATTGACG
CAAATGGGCGGTAGGCGTGTACGGTGGGAGGTCTATATAAGCAGAGCTCTCTGGCTAACTAGAGAACCCA
CTGCTTACTGGCTTATCGAAATTAATACGACTCACTATAGGGAGACCCAAGCTGGCTAGTTAAGCTTGGT
ACCGAGCTCGGATCCAGTACCCTTCACCATGGGTTGCTCTTTCTCTATCTTCCTCTTGGCCTTGCTGTCC
TGCCTGACCATCCCAGCTTCCGCTTATGAGGTGCGCAACGCGTCCGGGGTGTACCATGTCACGAACGACT
GCTCCAACTCAAGTATTGTGTATGAGGCAGCGGACATGATCATGCACATCCCTGGGTGCGTGCCTTGCGT
TCGGGAGAGCAACCTCTCCCGCTGCTGGGTAGCGCTCACTCCCACGCTCGCGGCCAGGAATGCCACCGTC
CCTACTACGGCGATACGACGTCATGTCGATTTGCTTGTTGGGGCGGCCGCTTTCTGCTCTGCCATGTACG
TGGGGGATCTCTGCGGATCTGTTCTCCTTGTTTCCCAGCTGTTCACCTTCTCGCCTCGTCGGCATGAGAC
GGTGCAGGACTGCAATTGTTCGATCTATCCCGGTTACGTGTCAGGTCACCGCATGGCTTGGGATATGATG
ATGAACTGGTCACCTACAACAGCTCTAGTGGTGTCGCAGTTACTCCGGATCCCACAAGCTGTCGTGGACA
TGGTGGCGGGAGCCCACTGGGGAGTCCTAGCGGGCCTTGCCTACTATTCCATGGTGGGGAACTGGGCTAA
GGTTTTGATTGTGATGCTGCTCTTTGCCGGCGTTGACGGGAAAACCACTGTGGTGGGGGGGACGCAAAGC
CGCGCCCTCCAAGGCCTTACGAGCCTTTTCAGCCCGGGGTCGCGTCAGAATATCCAGCTTATAAACACCA
ATGGCAGTTGGCACATCAACAGGACTGCTCTGAACTGTAATGACTCCCTCAACACCGGGTTCATTGCCGC
GCTGTTCTACACACACAAATTCAACTCATCCGGATGCCCAGAGCGCATGGCCAGCTGCCGCTCCATCGAC
AAGTTTGATCAAGGGTGGGGTCCCATCACCTATGCTGCGTCCCGTAGTTTGGACCAGAGGCCCTATTGCT
GGCATTATGCACCTGAACCGTGTGGTACTGTACCTGCGACGCAGGTGTGCGGCCCCGTGTATTGTTTCAC
TCCAAGCCCTGTTGTGGTGGGGACGACCGATCGCTTCGGCGCTCCTACGTATAACTGGGGGGAGAATGAG
ACAGATGTGTTGATCCTCAACAGCACGCGGCCGCCGCAAGGTAGTTGGTTTGGGTGCACATGGATGAATG
GCACTGGGTTCACCAAGACATGCGGGGGCCCTCCGTGCAACATCGGGGGGGTCGGCAATAATACCTTGAC
CTGCCCCACGGACTGCTTCCGGAAGCACCCCGAGGCCACTTACACCAGATGCGGCTCGGGGCCTTGGTTG
ACACCTAGGTGCATGGTTGACTACCCATACAGGCTCTGGCATTACCCCTGCACTGTCAACTTTTCCATCT
TTAAGGTGAGAATGTATGTGGGGGGCGTGGAACATAGGTTCAACGCTGCATGCAATTGGACTCGAGGCGA
ACGCTGTGACTTGGAGGACAGGGATAGATCAGAGCTCAGCCCGCTGCTGCTATCCACAACAGAGTGGCAG
GTGCTGCCCTGTTCCTTCGCCACCTTACCGGCGCTGTCCACAGGGTTGATCCATCTCCATCAGAACACCG
TGGACGTGCAATATCTGTACGGTATAGGGTCAGCGGTTGTCTCCTATGCAATCAGATGGGAGTATGTCCT
GTTGCTCTTCCTTCTACTGGCGGACGCGCGCGTCTGCGCCTGCCTGTGGATGATGCTGCTGATATCCCAA
GCTGAGGCCTAATCTAGAAACTTTAAGGGTCAAGACAATTCTGCAGATATCCAGCACAGTGGCGGCCGCT
CGAGTCTAGAGGGCCCGCGGTTCGAAGGTAAGCCTATCCCTAACCCTCTCCTCGGTCTCGATTCTACGCG
TACCGGTCATCATCACCATCACCATTGAGTTTAAACCCGCTGATCAGCCTCGACTGTGCCTTCTAGTTGC
CAGCCATCTGTTGTTTGCCCCTCCCCCGTGCCTTCCTTGACCCTGGAAGGTGCCACTCCCACTGTCCTTT
CCTAATAAAATGAGGAAATTGCATCGCATTGTCTGAGTAGGTGTCATTCTATTCTGGGGGGTGGGGTGGG
GCAGGACAGCAAGGGGGAGGATTGGGAAGACAATAGCAGGCATGCTGGGGATGCGGTGGGCTCTATGGCT
TCTGAGGCGGAAAGAACCAGCTGGGGCTCTAGGGGGTATCCCC
[124 nt withheld, positions 3124-3247]
C
[32 nt withheld, positions 3249-3280]
CA
[57 nt withheld, positions 3283-3339]
A
[49 nt withheld, positions 3341-3389]
CCTTTGACGTTGGAGTCCACGTTCTTT
[37 nt withheld, positions 3417-3453]
ACCCTATCTCGGTCTATTCTTTTGATTTATAAGGGATTTTGGGGATTTCGGCCTATTGGTTAAAAAATGA
GCTGATTTAACAAAAATTTAACGCGAATTAATTCTGTGGAATGTGTGTCAGTTAGGGTGTGGAAAGTCCC
CAGGCTCCCCAGGCAGGCAGAAGTATGCAAAGCATGCATCTCAATTAGTCAGCAACCAGGTGTGGAAAGT
CCCCAGGCTCCCCAGCAGGCAGAAGTATGCAAAGCATGCATCTCAATTAGTCAGCAACCATAGTCCCGCC
CCTAACTCCGCCCATCCCGCCCCTAACTCCGCCCAGTTCCGCCCATTCTCCGCCCCATGGCTGACTAATT
TTTTTTATTTATGCAGAGGCCGAGGCCGCCTCTGCCTCTGAGCTATTCCAGAAGTAGTGAGGAGGCTTTT
TTGGAGGCCTAGGCTTTTGCAAAAAGCTCCCGGGAGCTTGTATATCCATTTTCGGATCTGATCAAGAGAC
AGGATGAGGATCGTTTCGCATGATTGAACAAGATGGATTGCACGCAGGTTCTCCGGCCGCTTGGGTGGAG
AGGCTATTCGGCTATGACTGGGCACAACAGACAATCGGCTGCTCTGATGCCGCCGTGTTCCGGCTGTCAG
CGCAGGGGCGCCCGGTTCTTTTTGTCAAGACCGACCTGTCCGGTGCCCTGAATGAACTGCAGGACGAGGC
AGCGCGGCTATCGTGGCTGGCCACGACGGGCGTTCCTTGCGCAGCTGTGCTCGACGTTGTCACTGAAGCG
GGAAGGGACTGGCTGCTATTGGGCGAAGTGCCGGGGCAGGATCTCCTGTCATCTCACCTTGCTCCTGCCG
AGAAAGTATCCATCATGGCTGATGCAATGCGGCGGCTGCATACGCTTGATCCGGCTACCTGCCCATTCGA
CCACCAAGCGAAACATCGCATCGAGCGAGCACGTACTCGGATGGAAGCCGGTCTTGTCGATCAGGATGAT
CTGGACGAAGAGCATCAGGGGCTCGCGCCAGCCGAACTGTTCGCCAGGCTCAAGGCGCGCATGCCCGACG
GCGAGGATCTCGTCGTGACCCATGGCGATGCCTGCTTGCCGAATATCATGGTGGAAAATGGCCGCTTTTC
TGGATTCATCGACTGTGGCCGGCTGGGTGTGGCGGACCGCTATCAGGACATAGCGTTGGCTACCCGTGAT
ATTGCTGAAGAGCTTGGCGGCGAATGGGCTGACCGCTTCCTCGTGCTTTACGGTATCGCCGCTCCCGATT
CGCAGCGCATCGCCTTCTATCGCCTTCTTGACGAGTTCTTCTGAGCGGGACTCTGGGGTTCGCGAAATGA
CCGACCAAGCGACGCCCAACCTGCCATCACGAGATTTCGATTCCACCGCCGCCTTCTATGAAAGGTTGGG
CTTCGGAATCGTTTTCCGGGACGCCGGCTGGATGATCCTCCAGCGCGGGGATCTCATGCTGGAGTTCTTC
GCCCACCCCAACTTGTTTATTGCAGCTTATAATGGTTACAAATAAAGCAATAGCATCACAAATTTCACAA
ATAAAGCATTTTTTTCACTGCATTCTAGTTGTGGTTTGTCCAAACTCATCAATGTATCTTATCATGTCTG
TATACCGTCGACCTCTAGCTAGAGCTTGGCGTAATCATGGTCATAGCTGTTTCCTGTGTGAAATTGTTAT
CCGCTCACAATTCCACACAACATACGAGCCGGAAGCATAAAGTGTAAAGCCTGGGGTGCCTAATGAGTGA
GCTAACTCACATTAATTGCGTTGCGCTCACTGCCCGCTTTCCAGTCGGGAAACCTGTCGTGCCAGCTGCA
TTAATGAATCGGCCAACGCGCGGGGAGAGGCGGTTTGCGTATTGGGCGCTCTTCCGCTTCCTCGCTCACT
GACTCGCTGCGCTCGGTCGTTCGGCTGCGGCGAGCGGTATCAGCTCACTCAAAGGCGGTAATACGGTTAT
CCACAGAATCAGGGGATAACGCAGGAAAGAACATGTGAGCAAAAGGCCAGCAAAAGGCCAGGAACCGTAA
AAAGGCCGCGTTGCTGGCGTTTTTCCATAGGCTCCGCCCCCCTGACGAGCATCACAAAAATCGACGCTCA
AGTCAGAGGTGGCGAAACCCGACAGGACTATAAAGATACCAGGCGTTTCCCCCTGGAAGCTCCCTCGTGC
GCTCTCCTGTTCCGACCCTGCCGCTTACCGGATACCTGTCCGCCTTTCTCCCTTCGGGAAGCGTGGCGCT
TTCTCAATGCTCACGCTGTAGGTATCTCAGTTCGGTGTAGGTCGTTCGCTCCAAGCTGGGCTGTGTGCAC
GAACCCCCCGTTCAGCCCGACCGCTGCGCCTTATCCGGTAACTATCGTCTTGAGTCCAACCCGGTAAGAC
ACGACTTATCGCCACTGGCAGCAGCCACTGGTAACAGGATTAGCAGAGCGAGGTATGTAGGCGGTGCTAC
AGAGTTCTTGAAGTGGTGGCCTAACTACGGCTACACTAGAAGGACAGTATTTGGTATCTGCGCTCTGCTG
AAGCCAGTTACCTTCGGAAAAAGAGTTGGTAGCTCTTGATCCGGCAAACAAACCACCGCTGGTAGCGGTG
GTTTTTTTGTTTGCAAGCAGCAGATTACGCGCAGAAAAAAAGGATCTCAAGAAGATCCTTTGATCTTTTC
TACGGGGTCTGACGCTCAGTGGAACGAAAACTCACGTTAAGGGATTTTGGTCATGAGATTATCAAAAAGG
ATCTTCACCTAGATCCTTTTAAATTAAAAATGAAGTTTTAAATCAATCTAAAGTATATATGAGTAAACTT
GGTCTGACAGTTACCAATGCTTAATCAGTGAGGCACCTATCTCAGCGATCTGTCTATTTCGTTCATCCAT
AGTTGCCTGACTCCCCGTCGTGTAGATAACTACGATACGGGAGGGCTTACCATCTGGCCCCAGTGCTGCA
ATGATACCGCGAGACCCACGCTCACCGGCTCCAGATTTATCAGCAATAAACCAGCCAGCCGGAAGGGCCG
AGCGCAGAAGTGGTCCTGCAACTTTATCCGCCTCCATCCAGTCTATTAATTGTTGCCGGGAAGCTAGAGT
AAGTAGTTCGCCAGTTAATAGTTTGCGCAACGTTGTTGCCATTGCTACAGGCATCGTGGTGTCACGCTCG
TCGTTTGGTATGGCTTCATTCAGCTCCGGTTCCCAACGATCAAGGCGAGTTACATGATCCCCCATGTTGT
GCAAAAAAGCGGTTAGCTCCTTCGGTCCTCCGATCGTTGTCAGAAGTAAGTTGGCCGCAGTGTTATCACT
CATGGTTATGGCAGCACTGCATAATTCTCTTACTGTCATGCCATCCGTAAGATGCTTTTCTGTGACTGGT
GAGTACTCAACCAAGTCATTCTGAGAATAGTGTATGCGGCGACCGAGTTGCTCTTGCCCGGCGTCAATAC
GGGATAATACCGCGCCACATAGCAGAACTTTAAAAGTGCTCATCATTGGAAAACGTTCTTCGGGGCGAAA
ACTCTCAAGGATCTTACCGCTGTTGAGATCCAGTTCGATGTAACCCACTCGTGCACCCAACTGATCTTCA
GCATCTTTTACTTTCACCAGCGTTTCTGGGTGAGCAAAAACAGGAAGGCAAAATGCCGCAAAAAAGGGAA
TAAGGGCGACACGGAAATGTTGAATACTCATACTCTTCCTTTTTCAATATTATTGAAGCATTTATCAGGG
TTATTGTCTCATGAGCGGATACATATTTGAATGTATTTAGAAAAATAAACAAATAGGGGTTCCGCGCACA
TTTCCCCGAAAAGTGCCACCTGACGTC
