Features (pLannotate 1.2.2; 21 found; start..end, strand, type, name):
     22..74      -  misc_feature   bom (fragment): basis of mobility region from pBR322
    229..608     +  enhancer       CMV enhancer: human cytomegalovirus immediate early enhancer
    609..812     +  promoter       CMV promoter: human cytomegalovirus (CMV) immediate early promoter
    808..841     +  LTR            5' LTR (truncated) (fragment): truncated 5' long terminal repeat (LTR) from HIV-1
    857..875     +  promoter       T7 promoter: promoter for bacteriophage T7 RNA polymerase
    936..2663    +  CDS            POLG_HCVGL (fragment): Experimental evidence at protein level: Swiss-Prot protein existence level 1. [Protease NS2]: Cysteine protease required for the proteolytic auto-cleavage between the non-structural proteins NS2 and NS3 (By similarity). The N-terminus of NS3 is required for the function of NS2 protease (active region NS2-3) (By similarity). Promotes the initiation of viral particle assembly by mediating the interaction between structural and non-structural proteins (By similarity). From Hepatitis C virus (isolate Glasgow) (HCV).
   2751..2792    +  CDS            V5 tag: epitope tag from simian virus 5
   2848..3072    +  polyA_signal   bGH poly(A) signal: bovine growth hormone polyadenylation signal
   3076..3097    +  promoter       SV40 promoter (fragment): SV40 enhancer and early promoter
   3118..3546    +  rep_origin     f1 ori (sequence partly withheld): f1 bacteriophage origin of replication; arrow indicates direction of (+) strand synthesis
   3560..3889    +  promoter       SV40 promoter: SV40 enhancer and early promoter
   3956..4747    +  CDS            neo: KKA2_KLEPN - Also known as kan, nptII. Experimental evidence at protein level: Swiss-Prot protein existence level 1. Resistance to kanamycin, neomycin, paromomycin, ribostamycin, butirosin and gentamicin B. From Klebsiella pneumoniae.
   4773..4931    +  CDS            ble (fragment): BLE_KLEPN - Experimental evidence at protein level: Swiss-Prot protein existence level 1. Binding protein with a strong affinity to the bleomycin family of antibiotics. Binds to CL990; an antimitotic-antibiotic compound. From Klebsiella pneumoniae.
   4926..5047    +  polyA_signal   SV40 poly(A) signal: SV40 polyadenylation signal
   5120..5136    -  protein_bind   lac operator: The lac repressor binds to the lac operator to inhibit transcription in E. coli. This inhibition can be relieved by adding lactose or isopropyl-β-D-thiogalactopyranoside (IPTG). lac repressor encoded by lacI
   5144..5174    -  promoter       lac promoter: promoter for the E. coli lac operon
   5189..5210    -  protein_bind   CAP binding site: CAP binding activates transcription in the presence of cAMP. E. coli catabolite activator protein
   5223..5315    -  CDS            lacI (fragment): lac repressor; lacI; The lac repressor binds to the lac operator to inhibit transcription in E. coli. This inhibition can be relieved by adding lactose or isopropyl-β-D-thiogalactopyranoside (IPTG).
   5498..6086    -  rep_origin     ori: high-copy-number ColE1/pMB1/pBR322/pUC origin of replication
   6257..7117    -  CDS            AmpR: β-lactamase; bla; confers resistance to ampicillin, carbenicillin, and related antibiotics
   7118..7222    -  promoter       AmpR promoter: bla
>Addgene plasmid #98197 | UKNP1.20.3 | addgene full sequence | sequence record 189896 | Addgene NGS Result
TCGGGAGATCTCCCGATCCCCTATGGTGCACTCTCAGTACAATCTGCTCTGATGCCGCATAGTTAAGCCA
GTATCTGCTCCCTGCTTGTGTGTTGGAGGTCGCTGAGTAGTGCGCGAGCAAAATTTAAGCTACAACAAGG
CAAGGCTTGACCGACAATTGCATGAAGAATCTGCTTAGGGTTAGGCGTTTTGCGCTGCTTCGCGATGTAC
GGGCCAGATATACGCGTTGACATTGATTATTGACTAGTTATTAATAGTAATCAATTACGGGGTCATTAGT
TCATAGCCCATATATGGAGTTCCGCGTTACATAACTTACGGTAAATGGCCCGCCTGGCTGACCGCCCAAC
GACCCCCGCCCATTGACGTCAATAATGACGTATGTTCCCATAGTAACGCCAATAGGGACTTTCCATTGAC
GTCAATGGGTGGAGTATTTACGGTAAACTGCCCACTTGGCAGTACATCAAGTGTATCATATGCCAAGTAC
GCCCCCTATTGACGTCAATGACGGTAAATGGCCCGCCTGGCATTATGCCCAGTACATGACCTTATGGGAC
TTTCCTACTTGGCAGTACATCTACGTATTAGTCATCGCTATTACCATGGTGATGCGGTTTTGGCAGTACA
TCAATGGGCGTGGATAGCGGTTTGACTCACGGGGATTTCCAAGTCTCCACCCCATTGACGTCAATGGGAG
TTTGTTTTGGCACCAAAATCAACGGGACTTTCCAAAATGTCGTAACAACTCCGCCCCATTGACGCAAATG
GGCGGTAGGCGTGTACGGTGGGAGGTCTATATAAGCAGAGCTCTCTGGCTAACTAGAGAACCCACTGCTT
ACTGGCTTATCGAAATTAATACGACTCACTATAGGGAGACCCAAGCTGGCTAGTTAAGCTTGGTACCGAG
CTCGGATCCAGTACCCTTCACCATGGGTTGCTCTTTCTCTATCTTCCTCTTGGCCTTGCTGTCCTGCCTG
ACCATCCCAGCTTCCGCTTATGAGGTGCGCAACGCGTCCGGGGTGTACCATGTCACGAACGACTGCTCCA
ACTCAAGTATTGTGTATGAGGCAGCGGACATGATCATGCACATCCCTGGGTGCGTGCCTTGCGTTCGGGA
GAGCAACCTCTCCCGCTGCTGGGTAGCGCTCACTCCCACGCTCGCGGCCAGGAATGCCACCGTCCCTACT
ACGGCGATACGACGTCATGTCGATTTGCTTGTTGGGGCGGCCGCTTTCTGCTCTGCCATGTACGTGGGGG
ATCTCTGCGGATCTGTTCTCCTTGTTTCCCAGCTGTTCACCTTCTCGCCTCGTCGGCATGAGACGGTGCA
GGACTGCAATTGTTCGATCTATCCCGGTTACGTGTCAGGTCACCGCATGGCTTGGGATATGATGATGAAC
TGGTCACCTACAACAGCTCTAGTGGTGTCGCAGTTACTCCGGATCCCACAAGCTGTCGTGGACATGGTGG
CGGGAGCCCACTGGGGAGTCCTAGCGGGCCTTGCCTACTATTCCATGGTGGGGAACTGGGCTAAGGTTTT
GATTGTGATGCTGCTCTTTGCCGGCGTTGACGGGAAAACCACTGTGGTGGGGGGGACGCAAAGCCGCGCC
CTCCAAGGCCTTACGAGCCTTTTCAGCCCGGGGTCGCGTCAGAATATCCAGCTTATAAACACCAATGGCA
GTTGGCACATCAACAGGACTGCTCTGAACTGTAATGACTCCCTCAACACCGGGTTCATTGCCGCGCTGTT
CTACACACACAAATTCAACTCATCCGGATGCCCAGAGCGCATGGCCAGCTGCCGCTCCATCGACAAGTTT
GATCAAGGGTGGGGTCCCATCACCTATGCTGCGTCCCGTAGTTTGGACCAGAGGCCCTATTGCTGGCATT
ATGCACCTGAACCGTGTGGTACTGTACCTGCGACGCAGGTGTGCGGCCCCGTGTATTGTTTCACTCCAAG
CCCTGTTGTGGTGGGGACGACCGATCGCTTCGGCGCTCCTACGTATAACTGGGGGGAGAATGAGACAGAT
GTGTTGATCCTCAACAGCACGCGGCCGCCGCAAGGTAGTTGGTTTGGGTGCACATGGATGAATGGCACTG
GGTTCACCAAGACATGCGGGGGCCCTCCGTGCAACATCGGGGGGGTCGGCAATAATACCTTGACCTGCCC
CACGGACTGCTTCCGGAAGCACCCCGAGGCCACTTACACCAGATGCGGCTCGGGGCCTTGGTTGACACCT
AGGTGCATGGTTGACTACCCATACAGGCTCTGGCATTACCCCTGCACTGTCAACTTTTCCATCTTTAAGG
TGAGAATGTATGTGGGGGGCGTGGAACATAGGTTCAACGCTGCATGCAATTGGACTCGAGGCGAACGCTG
TGACTTGGAGGACAGGGATAGATCAGAGCTCAGCCCGCTGCTGCTATCCACAACAGAGTGGCAGGTGCTG
CCCTGTTCCTTCGCCACCTTACCGGCGCTGTCCACAGGGTTGATCCATCTCCATCAGAACACCGTGGACG
TGCAATATCTGTACGGTATAGGGTCAGCGGTTGTCTCCTATGCAATCAGATGGGAGTATGTCCTGTTGCT
CTTCCTTCTACTGGCGGACGCGCGCGTCTGCGCCTGCCTGTGGATGATGCTGCTGATATCCCAAGCTGAG
GCCTAATCTAGAAACTTTAAGGGTCAAGACAATTCTGCAGATATCCAGCACAGTGGCGGCCGCTCGAGTC
TAGAGGGCCCGCGGTTCGAAGGTAAGCCTATCCCTAACCCTCTCCTCGGTCTCGATTCTACGCGTACCGG
TCATCATCACCATCACCATTGAGTTTAAACCCGCTGATCAGCCTCGACTGTGCCTTCTAGTTGCCAGCCA
TCTGTTGTTTGCCCCTCCCCCGTGCCTTCCTTGACCCTGGAAGGTGCCACTCCCACTGTCCTTTCCTAAT
AAAATGAGGAAATTGCATCGCATTGTCTGAGTAGGTGTCATTCTATTCTGGGGGGTGGGGTGGGGCAGGA
CAGCAAGGGGGAGGATTGGGAAGACAATAGCAGGCATGCTGGGGATGCGGTGGGCTCTATGGCTTCTGAG
GCGGAAAGAACCAGCTGGGGCTCTAGGGGGTATCCCC
[124 nt withheld, positions 3118-3241]
C
[91 nt withheld, positions 3243-3333]
A
[49 nt withheld, positions 3335-3383]
CCTTTGACGTTGGAGTCCACGTTCTTT
[37 nt withheld, positions 3411-3447]
ACCCTATCTCGGTCTATTCTTTTGATTTATAAGGGATTTTGCCGATTTCGGCCTATTGGTTAAAAAATGA
GCTGATTTAACAAAAATTTAACGCGAATTAATTCTGTGGAATGTGTGTCAGTTAGGGTGTGGAAAGTCCC
CAGGCTCCCCAGCAGGCAGAAGTATGCAAAGCATGCATCTCAATTAGTCAGCAACCAGGTGTGGAAAGTC
CCCAGGCTCCCCAGCAGGCAGAAGTATGCAAAGCATGCATCTCAATTAGTCAGCAACCATAGTCCCGCCC
CTAACTCCGCCCATCCCGCCCCTAACTCCGCCCAGTTCCGCCCATTCTCCGCCCCATGGCTGACTAATTT
TTTTTATTTATGCAGAGGCCGAGGCCGCCTCTGCCTCTGAGCTATTCCAGAAGTAGTGAGGAGGCTTTTT
TGGAGGCCTAGGCTTTTGCAAAAAGCTCCCGGGAGCTTGTATATCCATTTTCGGATCTGATCAAGAGACA
GGATGAGGATCGTTTCGCATGATTGAACAAGATGGATTGCACGCAGGTTCTCCGGCCGCTTGGGTGGAGA
GGCTATTCGGCTATGACTGGGCACAACAGACAATCGGCTGCTCTGATGCCGCCGTGTTCCGGCTGTCAGC
GCAGGGGCGCCCGGTTCTTTTTGTCAAGACCGACCTGTCCGGTGCCCTGAATGAACTGCAGGACGAGGCA
GCGCGGCTATCGTGGCTGGCCACGACGGGCGTTCCTTGCGCAGCTGTGCTCGACGTTGTCACTGAAGCGG
GAAGGGACTGGCTGCTATTGGGCGAAGTGCCGGGGCAGGATCTCCTGTCATCTCACCTTGCTCCTGCCGA
GAAAGTATCCATCATGGCTGATGCAATGCGGCGGCTGCATACGCTTGATCCGGCTACCTGCCCATTCGAC
CACCAAGCGAAACATCGCATCGAGCGAGCACGTACTCGGATGGAAGCCGGTCTTGTCGATCAGGATGATC
TGGACGAAGAGCATCAGGGGCTCGCGCCAGCCGAACTGTTCGCCAGGCTCAAGGCGCGCATGCCCGACGG
CGAGGATCTCGTCGTGACCCATGGCGATGCCTGCTTGCCGAATATCATGGTGGAAAATGGCCGCTTTTCT
GGATTCATCGACTGTGGCCGGCTGGGTGTGGCGGACCGCTATCAGGACATAGCGTTGGCTACCCGTGATA
TTGCTGAAGAGCTTGGCGGCGAATGGGCTGACCGCTTCCTCGTGCTTTACGGTATCGCCGCTCCCGATTC
GCAGCGCATCGCCTTCTATCGCCTTCTTGACGAGTTCTTCTGAGCGGGACTCTGGGGTTCGCGAAATGAC
CGACCAAGCGACGCCCAACCTGCCATCACGAGATTTCGATTCCACCGCCGCCTTCTATGAAAGGTTGGGC
TTCGGAATCGTTTTCCGGGACGCCGGCTGGATGATCCTCCAGCGCGGGGATCTCATGCTGGAGTTCTTCG
CCCACCCCAACTTGTTTATTGCAGCTTATAATGGTTACAAATAAAGCAATAGCATCACAAATTTCACAAA
TAAAGCATTTTTTTCACTGCATTCTAGTTGTGGTTTGTCCAAACTCATCAATGTATCTTATCATGTCTGT
ATACCGTCGACCTCTAGCTAGAGCTTGGCGTAATCATGGTCATAGCTGTTTCCTGTGTGAAATTGTTATC
CGCTCACAATTCCACACAACATACGAGCCGGAAGCATAAAGTGTAAAGCCTGGGGTGCCTAATGAGTGAG
CTAACTCACATTAATTGCGTTGCGCTCACTGCCCGCTTTCCAGTCGGGAAACCTGTCGTGCCAGCTGCAT
TAATGAATCGGCCAACGCGCGGGGAGAGGCGGTTTGCGTATTGGGCGCTCTTCCGCTTCCTCGCTCACTG
ACTCGCTGCGCTCGGTCGTTCGGCTGCGGCGAGCGGTATCAGCTCACTCAAAGGCGGTAATACGGTTATC
CACAGAATCAGGGGATAACGCAGGAAAGAACATGTGAGCAAAAGGCCAGCAAAAGGCCAGGAACCGTAAA
AAGGCCGCGTTGCTGGCGTTTTTCCATAGGCTCCGCCCCCCTGACGAGCATCACAAAAATCGACGCTCAA
GTCAGAGGTGGCGAAACCCGACAGGACTATAAAGATACCAGGCGTTTCCCCCTGGAAGCTCCCTCGTGCG
CTCTCCTGTTCCGACCCTGCCGCTTACCGGATACCTGTCCGCCTTTCTCCCTTCGGGAAGCGTGGCGCTT
TCTCATAGCTCACGCTGTAGGTATCTCAGTTCGGTGTAGGTCGTTCGCTCCAAGCTGGGCTGTGTGCACG
AACCCCCCGTTCAGCCCGACCGCTGCGCCTTATCCGGTAACTATCGTCTTGAGTCCAACCCGGTAAGACA
CGACTTATCGCCACTGGCAGCAGCCACTGGTAACAGGATTAGCAGAGCGAGGTATGTAGGCGGTGCTACA
GAGTTCTTGAAGTGGTGGCCTAACTACGGCTACACTAGAAGAACAGTATTTGGTATCTGCGCTCTGCTGA
AGCCAGTTACCTTCGGAAAAAGAGTTGGTAGCTCTTGATCCGGCAAACAAACCACCGCTGGTAGCGGTGG
TTTTTTTGTTTGCAAGCAGCAGATTACGCGCAGAAAAAAAGGATCTCAAGAAGATCCTTTGATCTTTTCT
ACGGGGTCTGACGCTCAGTGGAACGAAAACTCACGTTAAGGGATTTTGGTCATGAGATTATCAAAAAGGA
TCTTCACCTAGATCCTTTTAAATTAAAAATGAAGTTTTAAATCAATCTAAAGTATATATGAGTAAACTTG
GTCTGACAGTTACCAATGCTTAATCAGTGAGGCACCTATCTCAGCGATCTGTCTATTTCGTTCATCCATA
GTTGCCTGACTCCCCGTCGTGTAGATAACTACGATACGGGAGGGCTTACCATCTGGCCCCAGTGCTGCAA
TGATACCGCGAGACCCACGCTCACCGGCTCCAGATTTATCAGCAATAAACCAGCCAGCCGGAAGGGCCGA
GCGCAGAAGTGGTCCTGCAACTTTATCCGCCTCCATCCAGTCTATTAATTGTTGCCGGGAAGCTAGAGTA
AGTAGTTCGCCAGTTAATAGTTTGCGCAACGTTGTTGCCATTGCTACAGGCATCGTGGTGTCACGCTCGT
CGTTTGGTATGGCTTCATTCAGCTCCGGTTCCCAACGATCAAGGCGAGTTACATGATCCCCCATGTTGTG
CAAAAAAGCGGTTAGCTCCTTCGGTCCTCCGATCGTTGTCAGAAGTAAGTTGGCCGCAGTGTTATCACTC
ATGGTTATGGCAGCACTGCATAATTCTCTTACTGTCATGCCATCCGTAAGATGCTTTTCTGTGACTGGTG
AGTACTCAACCAAGTCATTCTGAGAATAGTGTATGCGGCGACCGAGTTGCTCTTGCCCGGCGTCAATACG
GGATAATACCGCGCCACATAGCAGAACTTTAAAAGTGCTCATCATTGGAAAACGTTCTTCGGGGCGAAAA
CTCTCAAGGATCTTACCGCTGTTGAGATCCAGTTCGATGTAACCCACTCGTGCACCCAACTGATCTTCAG
CATCTTTTACTTTCACCAGCGTTTCTGGGTGAGCAAAAACAGGAAGGCAAAATGCCGCAAAAAAGGGAAT
AAGGGCGACACGGAAATGTTGAATACTCATACTCTTCCTTTTTCAATATTATTGAAGCATTTATCAGGGT
TATTGTCTCATGAGCGGATACATATTTGAATGTATTTAGAAAAATAAACAAATAGGGGTTCCGCGCACAT
TTCCCCGAAAAGTGCCACCTGACGTCGACGGA
